Addgene plasmid #13704: cmv 16 E7 SS-DD
Depositing lab: Karl Munger. Depositing organization: Harvard Medical School.
Backbone
  Vector backbone: pCMV bam neo
  Backbone size w/o insert (bp): 6550
  Vector type: Mammalian Expression
  Selectable markers: Neomycin (select with G418)
Growth in bacteria
  Bacterial resistance: Ampicillin, 100 μg/mL
  Growth temperature: 37°C
  Growth strain: DH5alpha
  Copy number: High Copy
Gene/Insert
  Gene/Insert name: HPV 16 E7 S31D, S32D (alt name: HPV 16 E7)
  Species: H. sapiens (human)
  Insert size (bp): 300
  Mutation: aa 31 S to D, aa 32 S to D
  GenBank ID: AY089955
  Entrez Gene: E7 (a.k.a. HpV16gp2)
  Cloning method: Restriction Enzyme; 5′ cloning site BamH1 (not destroyed); 3′ cloning site BamH1 (destroyed during cloning)
  Sequencing primers: 5′ B glob intron-F; 3′ B glob-pA-R
Terms and licenses: Academic/Nonprofit Terms; Industry Terms: Not Available to Industry
How to cite: cmv 16 E7 SS-DD was a gift from Karl Munger (Addgene plasmid # 13704 ; http://n2t.net/addgene:13704 ; RRID:Addgene_13704)
