[The description below was written by a language model from this plasmid's Addgene catalogue record.]
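Description:
cmv 16 E7 SS-DD is a mammalian expression plasmid built on the pCMV bam neo backbone (about 6.55 kb without insert). It carries a roughly 300 bp insert encoding the E7 oncoprotein of human papillomavirus type 16. The catalogue lists the species as human, but the gene is viral in origin. The plasmid is maintained at high copy in E. coli under ampicillin selection. A neomycin resistance marker allows G418 selection of transfected mammalian cells, so it can be used for stable lines as well as transient expression. The backbone name and the plasmid name both point to a CMV promoter driving the insert. The listed sequencing primers, which anneal in a beta-globin intron upstream and a beta-globin polyadenylation region downstream, suggest the cloning site lies between those processing elements. No feature table is provided to confirm this layout. The insert was cloned by restriction digestion at BamHI, with the 5′ site retained and the 3′ site destroyed.

The E7 coding sequence carries two substitutions, serine to aspartate at residues 31 and 32. From general knowledge, these adjacent serines form the casein kinase II phosphorylation site of HPV16 E7, and replacing them with acidic aspartates is a standard way to mimic constitutive phosphorylation. The record does not state a purpose. A construct like this would typically be compared with wild-type E7 or non-phosphorylatable mutants to test how charge at this site affects E7 activities in mammalian cells. No epitope tag or reporter is recorded.
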