>Addgene plasmid #13704 | cmv 16 E7 SS-DD | addgene partial sequence | sequence record 99780 | Bglob-intron-F 5'-ctggtcatcatcctgccttt-3'
ATATACACTGTTTGAGATGAGGATAAAATACTCTGAGTCCAAACCGGGCCCCTCTGCTAACCATGTTCAT
GCCTTCTTCTCTTTCCTACAGCTCCTGGGCAACGTGCTGGTTGTTGTGCTGTCTCATCATTTTGGCAAAG
AATTCCTCGACGGATCCACCATGCATGGAGATACACCTACATTGCATGAATATATGTTAGATTTGCAACC
AGAGACAACTGATCTCTACTGTTATGAGCAATTAAATGACGACGACGAGGAGGAGGATGAAATAGATGGT
CCAGCTGGACAAGCAGAACCGGACAGAGCCCATTACAATATTGTAACCTTTTGTTGCAAGTGTGACTCTA
CGCTTCGGTTGTGCGTACAAAGCACACACGTAGACATTCGTACTTTGGAAGACCTGTTAATGGGCACACT
AGGAATTGTGTGCCCCATCTGTTCTCAGAAACCATAAAGATCCGTCGAGGAATTCACTCCTCAGGTGCAG
GCTGCCTATCAGAAGGTGGTGGCTGGTGTGGCCAATGCCCTGGCTCACAAATACCACTGAGATCTTTTTC
CCTCTGCCAAAAATTATGGGGACATCATGAAGCCCCTTGAGCATCTGACTTCTGGCTAATAAAGGAAATT
TATTTTCATTGCAATAGTGTGTTGGAATTTTTTGTGTCTCTCACTCGGAAGGACATATGGGAGGGCAAAT
CATTTAAAACATCAGAATGAGTATTTGGTTTAGAGTTTGGCAACATATGCCCATATGCTGGCTGCCATGA
ACAAAGGTTGGCTATAAAGAGGTCATCAGTATATGAAACAGCCCCCTGCTGTCCATTCCTTATTCCATAG
AAAAGCCTTGACTTGAGGTTAGATTTTTTTTATATTTTGTTTTGTGTTATTTTTTTCTTTAACATCCCTA
AAATTTTCCTTACATGTTTTACTAGCCAGATTTTTCCTCCTCTCCTGACTACTCCCAGTCATAGCTGTCC
CTCTTCTCTTATGGAGATCCCTCGACGGATCGGCCGCAATTCGTAATCATGTCATAGCTGTTTCCTGTGT
GAAATTGTTATCCGC
