>Addgene plasmid #13704 | cmv 16 E7 SS-DD | addgene partial sequence | sequence record 99782 | Bglob-pA-R 5'-ttttggcagagggaaaaaga-3'
GTGAGCCAGGGCATTGGCCACACCAGCCACCACCTTCTGATAGGCAGCCTGCACCTGAGGAGTGAATTCC
TCGACGGATCTTTATGGTTTCTGAGAACAGATGGGGCACACAATTCCTAGTGTGCCCATTAACAGGTCTT
CCAAAGTACGAATGTCTACGTGTGTGCTTTGTACGCACAACCGAAGCGTAGAGTCACACTTGCAACAAAA
GGTTACAATATTGTAATGGGCTCTGTCCGGTTCTGCTTGTCCAGCTGGACCATCTATTTCATCCTCCTCC
TCGTCGTCGTCATTTAATTGCTCATAACAGTAGAGATCAGTTGTCTCTGGTTGCAAATCTAACATATATT
CATGCAATGTAGGTGTATCTCCATGCATGGTGGATCCGTCGAGGAATTCTTTGCCAAAATGATGAGACAG
CACAACAACCAGCACGTTGCCCAGGAGCTGTAGGAAAGAGAAGAAGGCATGAACATGGTTAGCAGAGGGG
CCCGGTTTGGACTCAGAGTATTTTATCCTCATCTCAAACAGTGTATATCATTGTAACCATAAAGAGAAAG
GCAGGATGATGACCAGGGTGTAGTTGTTTCTACCAATAAGAATATTTCCACGCCAGCCAGAATTTATATG
CAGAAATATTCTACCTTATCATTTAATTATAACAATTGTTCTCTAAAACTGTGCTGAAGTACAATATAAT
ATACCCTGATTGCCTTGAAAAAAAAGTGATTAGAGAAAGTACTTACAATCTGACAAATAAACAAAAGTGA
ATTTAAAAATTCGTTACAAATGCAAGCTAAAGTTTAACGAAAAAGTTACAGAAAATGAAAAGAAAATAAG
AGGAGACAATGGTTGTCAACAGAGTAGAAAGTGAAAGAAACAAAATTATCATGAGGGTCCATGGTGATAC
AAGGGACATCTTCCCATTCTAAACAACACCCTGAAAACTTTGCCCCCTCCATATAACATGAATTTTACAA
TAGCGAAA
